>Addgene plasmid #224768 | pGEMHE:mTRAAK(S93C/Q233K) | addgene full sequence | sequence record 445132 | Addgene NGS Result
GAAGATCCTTTGATCTTTTCTACGGGGTCTGACGCTCAGTGGAACGAAAACTCACGTTAAGGGATTTTGG
TCATGAGATTATCAAAAAGGATCTTCACCTAGATCCTTTTAAATTAAAAATGAAGTTTTAAATCAATCTA
AAGTATATATGAGTAAACTTGGTCTGACAGTTACCAATGCTTAATCAGTGAGGCACCTATCTCAGCGATC
TGTCTATTTCGTTCATCCATAGTTGCCTGACTCCCCGTCGTGTAGATAACTACGATACGGGAGGGCTTAC
CATCTGGCCCCAGTGCTGCAATGATACCGCGAGACCCACGCTCACCGGCTCCAGATTTATCAGCAATAAA
CCAGCCAGCCGGAAGGGCCGAGCGCAGAAGTGGTCCTGCAACTTTATCCGCCTCCATCCAGTCTATTAAT
TGTTGCCGGGAAGCTAGAGTAAGTAGTTCGCCAGTTAATAGTTTGCGCAACGTTGTTGCCATTGCTACAG
GCATCGTGGTGTCACGCTCGTCGTTTGGTATGGCTTCATTCAGCTCCGGTTCCCAACGATCAAGGCGAGT
TACATGATCCCCCATGTTGTGCAAAAAAGCGGTTAGCTCCTTCGGTCCTCCGATCGTTGTCAGAAGTAAG
TTGGCCGCAGTGTTATCACTCATGGTTATGGCAGCACTGCATAATTCTCTTACTGTCATGCCATCCGTAA
GATGCTTTTCTGTGACTGGTGAGTACTCAACCAAGTCATTCTGAGAATAGTGTATGCGGCGACCGAGTTG
CTCTTGCCCGGCGTCAATACGGGATAATACCGCGCCACATAGCAGAACTTTAAAAGTGCTCATCATTGGA
AAACGTTCTTCGGGGCGAAAACTCTCAAGGATCTTACCGCTGTTGAGATCCAGTTCGATGTAACCCACTC
GTGCACCCAACTGATCTTCAGCATCTTTTACTTTCACCAGCGTTTCTGGGTGAGCAAAAACAGGAAGGCA
AAATGCCGCAAAAAAGGGAATAAGGGCGACACGGAAATGTTGAATACTCATACTCTTCCTTTTTCAATAT
TATTGAAGCATTTATCAGGGTTATTGTCTCATGAGCGGATACATATTTGAATGTATTTAGAAAAATAAAC
AAATAGGGGTTCCGCGCACATTTCCCCGAAAAGTGCCACCTGACGTCTAAGAAACCATTATTATCATGAC
ATTAACCTATAAAAATAGGCGTATCACGAGGCCCTTTCGTCTCGCGCGTTTCGGTGATGACGGTGAAAAC
CTCTGACACATGCAGCTCCCGGAGACGGTCACAGCTTGTCTGTAAGCGGATGCCGGGAGCAGACAAGCCC
GTCAGGGCGCGTCAGCGGGTGTTGGCGGGTGTCGGGGCTGGCTTAACTATGCGGCATCAGAGCAGATTGT
ACTGAGAGTGCACCATATGCGGTGTGAAATACCGCACAGATGCGTAAGGAGAAAATACCGCATCAGGCGC
CATTCGCCATTCAGGCTGCGCAACTGTTGGGAAGGGCGATCGGTGCGGGCCTCTTCGCTATTACGCCAGC
TGGCGAAAGGGGGATGTGCTGCAAGGCGATTAAGTTGGGTAACGCCAGGGTTTTCCCAGTCACGACGTTG
TAAAACGACGGCCAGTGAATTGTAATACGACTCACTATAGGGCGAATTAATTCGAGCTCGGTACCCAGCT
TGCTTGTTCTTTTTGCAGAAGCTCAGAATAAACGCTCAACTTTGGCAGATCAATTCCCCGGGGATCCGAA
TTCTCTAGAGCAAGCTTATGCGCAGCACCACACTCCTGGCTCTGCTGGCACTGGTGCTGCTTTACTTGGT
ATCTGGGGCTCTAGTGTTCCAGGCTCTGGAGCAGCCTCACGAGCAGCAGGCTCAGAAGAAAATGGATCAT
GGCCGAGACCAGTTTCTGAGGGACCATCCCTGTGTGAGCCAGAAGAGCCTGGAGGATTTCATCAAGCTCC
TGGTTGAAGCCCTGGGAGGGGGCGCAAACCCAGAAACCAGCTGGACCAATAGCAGCAACCACTCATCAGC
TTGGAACCTGGGCTGCGCCTTCTTTTTCTCGGGGACCATCATCACTACCATCGGCTATGGCAATATAGTC
TTACACACAGATGCCGGGCGTCTCTTTTGTATCTTCTATGCACTGGTGGGGATCCCACTGTTCGGGATGC
TGCTGGCGGGAGTCGGGGACCGGCTGGGCTCCTCTCTGCGCCGGGGCATCGGCCACATCGAAGCAATCTT
CTTGAAGTGGCATGTGCCACCGGGGCTGGTGAGAAGTCTGTCCGCAGTGCTCTTCCTGCTGATCGGCTGC
CTGCTCTTTGTCCTCACTCCTACCTTCGTGTTCTCCTACATGGAGAGCTGGAGCAAGTTAGAAGCCATCT
ACTTTGTTATAGTGACTCTCACCACTGTAGGCTTTGGCGATTATGTACCCGGCGATGGCACCGGGCAGAA
CTCTCCAGCCTACAAGCCGCTGGTGTGGTTCTGGATCTTGTTTGGCCTAGCCTACTTCGCCTCAGTGCTC
ACCACCATCGGCAACTGGTTGCGAGCAGTGTCCCGCCGAACTCGGGCAGAGATGGGTGGCCTAACGGCAC
AGGCTGCTAGCTGGACCGGCACAGTGACAGCGCGAGTGACCCAGCGAACTGGGCCCAGCGCCCCGCCGCC
AGAGAAGGAGCAACCACTCCTGCCCTCCTCTTTGCCGGCACCGCCTGCTGTTGTTGAGCCAGCCGGCAGG
CCCGGCTCCCCTGCACCCGCAGAGAAGGTTGAGACTCCGTCCCCGCCCACGGCCTCAGCTCTGGATTACC
CCAGTGAGAATCTGGCCTTCATCGACGAGTCCTCAGACACGCAGAGTGAGCGTGGCTGTGCCCTGCCTCG
GGCTCCTCGGGGTCGCCGCCGACCCAACCCATCCAAAAAGCCTTCCAGACCCCGGGGTCCTGGGCGACTC
CGAGACAAGGCCGTGCCGGTGTAGGTCTAGACTCGAGTCGACGGATCCGCGGCCCGCGCATGCCCATGGT
CTCTAGCTTGATCTGGTTACCACTAAACCAGCCTCAAGAACACCCGAATGGAGTCTCTAAGCTACATAAT
ACCAACTTACACTTTACAAAATGTTGTCCCCCAAAATGTAGCCATTCGTATCTGCTCCTAATAAAAAGAA
AGTTTCTTCACATTCTAAAAAAAAAAAAAAAAAAAAAAAAAAAAACCCCCCCCCCCCCCCCTGCAGGCGG
CGCTTAAGTATCCGTACGACGTCCCGGACTACGCGTAAGAATTCGCGGCGCCTAGGGCGGCCGGCGCGGC
TAGCTTGAGTATTCTATAGTGTCACCTAAATAGCTTGGCGTAATCATGGTCATAGCTGTTTCCTGTGTGA
AATTGTTATCCGCTCACAATTCCACACAACATACGAGCCGGAAGCATAAAGTGTAAAGCCTGGGGTGCCT
AATGAGTGAGCTAACTCACATTAATTGCGTTGCGCTCACTGCCCGCTTTCCAGTCGGGAAACCTGTCGTG
CCAGCTGCATTAATGAATCGGCCAACGCGCGGGGAGAGGCGGTTTGCGTATTGGGCGCTCTTCCGCTTCC
TCGCTCACTGACTCGCTGCGCTCGGTCGTTCGGCTGCGGCGAGCGGTATCAGCTCACTCAAAGGCGGTAA
TACGGTTATCCACAGAATCAGGGGATAACGCAGGAAAGAACATGTGAGCAAAAGGCCAGCAAAAGGCCAG
GAACCGTAAAAAGGCCGCGTTGCTGGCGTTTTTCCATAGGCTCCGCCCCCCTGACGAGCATCACAAAAAT
CGACGCTCAAGTCAGAGGTGGCGAAACCCGACAGGACTATAAAGATACCGGGCGTTTCCCCCTGGAAGCT
CCCTCGTGCGCTCTCCTGTTCCGACCCTGCCGCTTACCGGATACCTGTCCGCCTTTCTCCCTTCGGGAAG
CGTGGCGCTTTCTCATAGCTCACGCTGTAGGTATCTCAGTTCGGTGTAGGTCGTTCGCTCCAAGCTGGGC
TGTGTGCACGAACCCCCCGTTCAGCCCGACCGCTGCGCCTTATCCGGTAACTATCGTCTTGAGTCCAACC
CGGTAAGACACGACTTATCGCCACTGGCAGCAGCCACTGGTAACAGGATTAGCAGAGCGAGGTATGTAGG
CGGTGCTACAGAGTTCTTGAAGTGGTGGCCTAACTACGGCTACACTAGAAGAACAGTATTTGGTATCTGC
GCTCTGCTGAAGCCAGTTACCTTCGGAAAAAGAGTTGGTAGCTCTTGATCCGGCAAACAAACCACCGCTG
GTAGCGGTGGTTTTTTTGTTTGCAAGCAGCAGATTACGCGCAGAAAAAAAGGATCTCAA
Features (pLannotate 1.2.2; 17 found; start..end, strand, type, name):
    171..1031    -  CDS            AmpR: β-lactamase; bla; confers resistance to ampicillin, carbenicillin, and related antibiotics
   1032..1136    -  promoter       AmpR promoter: bla
   1231..1266    +  CDS            rop (fragment): Rop protein, which maintains plasmids at low copy number; rop
   1368..1467    +  misc_feature   bom (fragment): basis of mobility region from pBR322
   1473..1630    -  CDS            lacZα (fragment): LacZα fragment of β-galactosidase; lacZ fragment
   1633..1651    +  promoter       T7 promoter: promoter for bacteriophage T7 RNA polymerase
   1659..1676    +  misc_feature   MCS (fragment): pUC18/19 multiple cloning site
   1683..1725    +  5'UTR          Xenopus globin 5'-UTR: translational enhancer from the 5'-UTR of the major beta-globin gene of Xenopus laevis
   1768..2961    +  CDS            Kcnk4: KCNK4_MOUSE - Also known as Traak. Experimental evidence at protein level: Swiss-Prot protein existence level 1. Voltage-insensitive potassium channel (PubMed:9628867). Channel opening is triggered by mechanical forces that deform the membrane. Channel opening is triggered by raising the intracellular pH to basic levels (By similarity). The channel is inactive at 24 degrees Celsius (in vitro); raising the temperature to 37 degrees Celsius increases the frequency of channel opening, with a further increase in channel activity when the temperature is raised to 42 degrees Celsius (By similarity).
   3036..3161    +  3'UTR          Xenopus globin 3'-UTR: 3'-UTR of the major beta-globin gene of Xenopus laevis
   3229..3251    +  CDS            3xHA (fragment): three tandem HA epitope tags
   3303..3321    -  promoter       SP6 promoter: promoter for bacteriophage SP6 RNA polymerase
   3363..3379    -  protein_bind   lac operator: The lac repressor binds to the lac operator to inhibit transcription in E. coli. This inhibition can be relieved by adding lactose or isopropyl-β-D-thiogalactopyranoside (IPTG). lac repressor encoded by lacI
   3387..3417    -  promoter       lac promoter: promoter for the E. coli lac operon
   3432..3453    -  protein_bind   CAP binding site: CAP binding activates transcription in the presence of cAMP. E. coli catabolite activator protein
   3466..3558    -  CDS            lacI (fragment): lac repressor; lacI; The lac repressor binds to the lac operator to inhibit transcription in E. coli. This inhibition can be relieved by adding lactose or isopropyl-β-D-thiogalactopyranoside (IPTG).
   3741..4329    -  rep_origin     ori: high-copy-number ColE1/pMB1/pBR322/pUC origin of replication
