[The description below was written by a language model from this plasmid's Addgene catalogue record and pLannotate feature annotations shown in this document.]
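Description:
pGEMHE:mTRAAK(S93C/Q233K) is a 4.3 kb bacterial plasmid built on the pGEMHE backbone. It serves as a template for in vitro transcription of capped RNA destined for expression in Xenopus oocytes, rather than for direct expression in cells. It is maintained in E. coli through a high-copy ColE1/pUC-type origin and selected with ampicillin via the β-lactamase gene and its native promoter. The remaining backbone annotations (fragments of lacZα, lacI, rop and bom, and the lac promoter, operator and CAP site) are leftovers of the parental cloning vector and play no part in the intended use. The short match to a 3xHA tag lies downstream of the 3′ UTR, outside the coding region, and is probably incidental rather than a functional epitope tag.

The payload is the mouse Kcnk4 coding sequence, about 1.2 kb, encoding the two-pore-domain (K2P) potassium channel TRAAK, which is gated by mechanical and thermal stimuli. It was cloned between HindIII and XhoI sites and carries two substitutions, S93C and Q233K. A T7 promoter drives transcription through the Xenopus β-globin 5′ UTR, the channel open reading frame and the Xenopus β-globin 3′ UTR. These flanking globin sequences enhance the stability and translation of injected RNA in oocytes. An SP6 promoter sits in the opposite orientation beyond the 3′ UTR.

The associated study concerns covalent chemogenetic activators of K2P channels, so the introduced cysteine may act as an engineered attachment point for such ligands. However, the record does not state the role of either mutation. The typical application is functional, electrophysiological characterisation of the mutant channel in oocytes.
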