Addgene plasmid #224768: pGEMHE:mTRAAK(S93C/Q233K)
Purpose: In vitro transcription for Oocyte expression of mTRAAK(S93C/Q233K)
Depositing lab: Dan Minor. Depositing organization: University of California, San Francisco (UCSF). Publication: Development of covalent chemogenetic K(2P) channel activators. Deal PE, Lee H, Mondal A, Lolicato M, Mendonca PRF, Black H, Jang S, El-Hilali X, Bryant C, Isacoff EY, Renslo AR, Minor DL Jr. Cell Chem Biol. 2024 Jul 18;31(7):1305-1323.e9. doi: 10.1016/j.chembiol.2024.06.006. PubMed 39029456.
Backbone
  Vector backbone: pGEMHE
  Vector type: In vitro transcription for Oocyte expression
Growth in bacteria
  Bacterial resistance: Ampicillin, 100 μg/mL
  Growth temperature: 37°C
  Growth strain: DH5alpha
  Copy number: High Copy
Gene/Insert
  Gene/Insert name: Potassium channel subfamily member 4 (alt names: Kcnk4; TRAAK)
  Species: M. musculus (mouse)
  Insert size (bp): 1197
  Mutation: S93C / Q233K
  Entrez Gene: Kcnk4 (a.k.a. Catsperz, MLZ-622, TRAAK, TRAAKt, Tex40)
  Promoter: T7
  Cloning method: Restriction Enzyme; 5′ cloning site Hind III (not destroyed); 3′ cloning site XhoI (not destroyed)
  Sequencing primers: 5′ TAATACGACTCACTATAGGG; 3′ TCGGGTGTTCTTGAGGCTGG
Terms and licenses: Academic/Nonprofit Terms; Industry Terms: Not Available to Industry
How to cite: pGEMHE:mTRAAK(S93C/Q233K) was a gift from Dan Minor (Addgene plasmid # 224768 ; http://n2t.net/addgene:224768 ; RRID:Addgene_224768)
